>Addgene plasmid #45848 | pLPCX-VEcadTS | depositor full sequence | sequence record 64387 | pLPCX-VEcadTS sequence 10188 bps
TTTGAAAGACCCCACCCGTAGGTGGCAAGCTAGCTTAAGTAACGCCACTTTGCAAGGCATGGAAAAATAC
ATAACTGAGAATAGAAAAGTTCAGATCAAGGTCAGGAACAAAGAAACAGCTGAATACCAAACAGGATATC
TGTGGTAAGCGGTTCCTGCCCCGGCTCAGGGCCAAGAACAGATGAGACAGCTGAGTGATGGGCCAAACAG
GATATCTGTGGTAAGCAGTTCCTGCCCCGGCTCGGGGCCAAGAACAGATGGTCCCCAGATGCGGTCCAGC
CCTCAGCAGTTTCTAGTGAATCATCAGATGTTTCCAGGGTGCCCCAAGGACCTGAAAATGACCCTGTACC
TTATTTGAACTAACCAATCAGTTCGCTTCTCGCTTCTGTTCGCGCGCTTCCGCTCTCCGAGCTCAATAAA
AGAGCCCACAACCCCTCACTCGGCGCGCCAGTCTTCCGATAGACTGCGTCGCCCGGGTACCCGTATTCCC
AATAAAGCCTCTTGCTGTTTGCATCCGAATCGTGGTCTCGCTGTTCCTTGGGAGGGTCTCCTCTGAGTGA
TTGACTACCCACGACGGGGGTCTTTCATTTGGGGGCTCGTCCGGGATTTGGAGACCCCTGCCCAGGGACC
ACCGACCCACCACCGGGAGGTAAGCTGGCCAGCAACTTATCTGTGTCTGTCCGATTGTCTAGTGTCTATG
TTTGATGTTATGCGCCTGCGTCTGTACTAGTTAGCTAACTAGCTCTGTATCTGGCGGACCCGTGGTGGAA
CTGACGAGTTCTGAACACCCGGCCGCAACCCTGGGAGACGTCCCAGGGACTTTGGGGGCCGTTTTTGTGG
CCCGACCTGAGGAAGGGAGTCGATGTGGAATCCGACCCCGTCAGGATATGTGGTTCTGGTAGGAGACGAG
AACCTAAAACAGTTCCCGCCTCCGTCTGAATTTTTGCTTTCGGTTTGGAACCGAAGCCGCGCGTCTTGTC
TGCTGCAGCGCTGCAGCATCGTTCTGTGTTGTCTCTGTCTGACTGTGTTTCTGTATTTGTCTGAAAATTA
GGGCCAGACTGTTACCACTCCCTTAAGTTTGACCTTAGGTCACTGGAAAGATGTCGAGCGGATCGCTCAC
AACCAGTCGGTAGATGTCAAGAAGAGACGTTGGGTTACCTTCTGCTCTGCAGAATGGCCAACCTTTAACG
TCGGATGGCCGCGAGACGGCACCTTTAACCGAGACCTCATCACCCAGGTTAAGATCAAGGTCTTTTCACC
TGGCCCGCATGGACACCCAGACCAGGTCCCCTACATCGTGACCTGGGAAGCCTTGGCTTTTGACCCCCCT
CCCTGGGTCAAGCCCTTTGTACACCCTAAGCCTCCGCCTCCTCTTCCTCCATCCGCCCCGTCTCTCCCCC
TTGAACCTCCTCGTTCGACCCCGCCTCGATCCTCCCTTTATCCAGCCCTCACTCCTTCTCTAGGCGCCGG
AATTGATCCCCCGGGCTGCAGGTCGGCCGCCACGACCGGTGCCGCCACCATCCCCTGACCCACGCCCCTG
ACCCCTCACAAGGAGACGACCTTCCATGACCGAGTACAAGCCCACGGTGCGCCTCGCCACCCGCGACGAC
GTCCCCCGGGCCGTACGCACCCTCGCCGCCGCGTTCGCCGACTACCCCGCCACGCGCCACACCGTCGACC
CGGACCGCCACATCGAGCGGGTCACCGAGCTGCAAGAACTCTTCCTCACGCGCGTCGGGCTCGACATCGG
CAAGGTGTGGGTCGCGGACGACGGCGCCGCGGTGGCGGTCTGGACCACGCCGGAGAGCGTCGAAGCGGGG
GCGGTGTTCGCCGAGATCGGCCCGCGCATGGCCGAGTTGAGCGGTTCCCGGCTGGCCGCGCAGCAACAGA
TGGAAGGCCTCCTGGCGCCGCACCGGCCCAAGGAGCCCGCGTGGTTCCTGGCCACCGTCGGCGTCTCGCC
CGACCACCAGGGCAAGGGTCTGGGCAGCGCCGTCGTGCTCCCCGGAGTGGAGGCGGCCGAGCGCGCCGGG
GTGCCCGCCTTCCTGGAGACCTCCGCGCCCCGCAACCTCCCCTTCTACGAGCGGCTCGGCTTCACCGTCA
CCGCCGACGTCGAGTGCCCGAAGGACCGCGCGACCTGGTGCATGACCCGCAAGCCCGGTGCCTGACGCCC
GCCCCACGACCCGCAGCGCCCGACCGAAAGGAGCGCACGACCCCATGGCTCCGACCGAAGCCGACCCGGG
CGGCCCCGCCGACCCCGCACCCGCCCCCGAGGCCCACCGACTCTAGTAATAGTAATCAATTACGGGGTCA
TTAGTTCATAGCCCATATATGGAGTTCCGCGTTACATAACTTACGGTAAATGGCCCGCCTGGCTGACCGC
CCAACGACCCCCGCCCATTGACGTCAATAATGACGTATGTTCCCATAGTAACGCCAATAGGGACTTTCCA
TTGACGTCAATGGGTGGAGTATTTACGGTAAACTGCCCACTTGGCAGTACATCAAGTGTATCATATGCCA
AGTACGCCCCCTATTGACGTCAATGACGGTAAATGGCCCGCCTGGCATTATGCCCAGTACATGACCTTAT
GGGACTTTCCTACTTGGCAGTACATCTACGTATTAGTCATCGCTATTACCATGGTGATGCGGTTTTGGCA
GTACATCAATGGGCGTGGATAGCGGTTTGACTCACGGGGATTTCCAAGTCTCCACCCCATTGACGTCAAT
GGGAGTTTGTTTTGGCACCAAAATCAACGGGACTTTCCAAAATGTCGTAACAACTCCGCCCCATTGACGC
AAATGGGCGGTAGGCGTGTACGGTGGGAGGTCTATATAAGCAGAGCTGGTTTAGTGAACCGTCAGATCCG
CTAGCGCTACCGGACTCAGATCTCGAGCTCAAGCTTGATATCACCATGCAGAGGCTCACAGAGCTGGCCA
CTGCTTTGGGAGCCTTCCTGGGCCTCCTGGCAGTGGCAGCAATGGCAGGCCCTAACTTTCCCCAGATAGA
CACCCCCAACATGCTACCTGCCCACCATCGCCAAAAGAGAGACTGGATTTGGAATCAAATGCACATCGAT
GAAGAGAAAAATGAATCGCTGCCCCACTATGTGGGAAAGATCAAGTCCAACGTGAACCGCCAGAATGCTA
AGTATGTGCTCCAAGGAGAGTTTGCTGGCAAGATCTTCGGGGTCGATGCTAACACAGGGAATGTGCTTGC
CTATGAGAGGCTAGACCGGGAGAAAGTCTCTGAGTACTTCCTTACTGCCCTCATTGTGGACAAGAACACC
AACAAAAACCTGGAACAACCTTCCAGCTTCACTGTCAAGGTGCATGATATAAATGACAATTGGCCTGTGT
TTTCGCACCAGGTATTCAACGCATCTGTGCCAGAGATGTCAGCTATAGGGACCTCTGTCATCCGTGTGAC
AGCAGTGGATGCAGATGACCCCACTGTGGCCGGCCACGCCACTGTCTTGTACCAAATCGTGAAAGGAAAT
GAGTATTTCAGCATTGATAATTCTGGACTCATTTTCACAAAGATCAAAAACTTGGACCGAGAGAAACAGG
CTGAATACAAGATCGTGGTGGAAACACAAGATGCCCTGGGTCTGCGGGGAGAGTCAGGCACAGCCACTGT
GATGATCAGACTGGAGGACATCAATGACAACTTCCCCGTCTTTACTCAATCCACATACACATTTTCGGTG
CCTGAAGACATCCGAGTGGGCAAGCCCTTGGGCTTTCTGACTGTTGTGGACCCAGATGAGCCTCAGAACC
GGATGACCAAGTACAGCATCATGCAGGGCGAGTACAGGGACACCTTCACCATTGAGACAGACCCCAAACG
TAACGAGGGTATCATCAAACCCACGAAGTCCCTGGACTATGAAGTCATCCAGCAGTACACATTCTACATT
GAGGCCACAGACCCCACTATCCGATACGAATACCTGAGCAGCACTTCAGGCAAAAACAAAGCCATGGTCA
CCATCAACGTCCTAGATGTGGATGAGCCCCCTGTCTTCCAGCGACACTTCTACCACTTCAAGCTGCCAGA
AAACCAGAAGAAACCGCTGATCGGCACTGTGGTGGCCAAAGACCCTGACAAGGCTCAGCGCAGCATCGGG
TACTCCATCCGCAAGACCAGTGACAGAGGCCAATTCTTCCGAATAACCAAGCAGGGAAACATCTATAACG
AGAAAGAACTGGACAGAGAAACCTACGCCTGGTATAACCTGACTGTGGAGGCCAACGAACTGGATTCTCG
GGGTAACCCTGTAGGGAAAGAGTCCATTGTGCAGGTTTACATTGAAGTCTTGGATGAGAATGACAACCCT
CCGGAATTTGCCCAGCCCTACGAACCTAAAGTGTGTGAGAATGCTGCCCAGGGCAAGCTGGTAGTACAGA
TCTCTGCAACAGACAAGGATGTGGTGCCAGTAAACCCAAAGTTCAAGTTTGCCCTGAAGAACGAGGACAG
CAACTTCACCCTCATAAACAACCATGACAACACCGCCAACATCACGGTCAAGTATGGGCAGTTTAATCGG
GAGCATGCCAAGTTCCACTACCTGCCCGTGCTCATCTCAGACAACGGGGTGCCCAGCCTGACTGGAACCA
GCACGCTAACCGTGGGTGTGTGCAAGTGCAACGAGCAGGGCGAGTTCACCTTCTGTGAGGAGATGGCAGC
CCAGGCGGGTGTCAGCATCCAGGCGCTGGTGGCCATCTTCCTCTGCATCCTCACCATCACAGTGATTACC
TTGCTGATCATCCTGCGGAGGCGGATCCGGAAGCAGGCGCATGCTCATAGCAAGAGTGCGCTGGAGATTC
ACGAGCAGTTGGTCACTTACGATGAGGAGGGCGGTGGTGAGATGGACACCACCAGCTATGATGTGTCAGT
GCTTAATTCTGTGCGCGGTGTCGAGATGGTGAGCAAGGGCGAGGAGACCACAATGGGCGTAATCAAGCCC
GACATGAAGATCAAGCTGAAGATGGAGGGCAACGTGAATGGCCACGCCTTCGTGATCGAGGGCGAGGGCG
AGGGCAAGCCCTACGACGGCACCAACACCATCAACCTGGAGGTGAAGGAGGGAGCCCCCCTGCCCTTCTC
CTACGACATTCTGACCACCGCGTTCGCCTACGGCAACAGGGCCTTCACCAAGTACCCCGACGACATCCCC
AACTACTTCAAGCAGTCCTTCCCCGAGGGCTACTCTTGGGAGCGCACCATGACCTTCGAGGACAAGGGCA
TCGTGAAGGTGAAGTCCGACATCTCCATGGAGGAGGACTCCTTCATCTACGAGATACACCTCAAGGGCGA
GAACTTCCCCCCCAACGGCCCCGTGATGCAGAAGAAGACCACCGGCTGGGACGCCTCCACCGAGAGGATG
TACGTGCGCGACGGCGTGCTGAAGGGCGACGTCAAGCACAAGCTGCTGCTGGAGGGCGGCGGCCACCACC
GCGTTGACTTCAAGACCATCTACAGGGCCAAGAAGGCGGTGAAGCTGCCCGACTATCACTTTGTGGACCA
CCGCATCGAGATCCTGAACCACGACAAGGACTACAACAAGGTGACCGTTTACGAGAGCGCCGTGGCCCGC
AACTCCACCGACGGCATGGACGAGCTGTACAAGGGGCCAGGTGGTGCAGGGCCAGGTGGTGCAGGGCCAG
GTGGTGCAGGGCCAGGTGGTGCAGGGCCCGGTGGTGCAGGTCCAGGTGGTGCAGGTCCAGGTGGTGCAGG
TCCAGGTGGTGCTATGGTGAGCAAGGGCGAGGAGCTGTTCACCGGGGTGGTGCCCATCCTGGTCGAGCTG
GACGGCGACGTAAACGGCCACAAGTTCAGCGTGTCCGGCGAGGGCGAGGGCGATGCCACCTACGGCAAGC
TGACCCTGAAGCTGATCTGCACCACCGGCAAGCTGCCCGTGCCCTGGCCCACCCTCGTGACCACCCTGGG
CTACGGCCTGCAGTGCTTCGCCCGCTACCCCGACCACATGAAGCAGCACGACTTCTTCAAGTCCGCCATG
CCCGAAGGCTACGTCCAGGAGCGCACCATCTTCTTCAAGGACGACGGCAACTACAAGACCCGCGCCGAGG
TGAAGTTCGAGGGCGACACCCTGGTGAACCGCATCGAGCTGAAGGGCATCGACTTCAAGGAGGACGGCAA
CATCCTGGGGCACAAGCTGGAGTACAACTACAACAGCCACAACGTCTATATCACCGCCGACAAGCAGAAG
AACGGCATCAAGGCCAACTTCAAGATCCGCCACAACATCGAGGACGGCGGCGTGCAGCTCGCCGACCACT
ACCAGCAGAACACCCCCATCGGCGACGGCCCCGTGCTGCTGCCCGACAACCACTACCTGAGCTACCAGTC
CAAGCTGAGCAAAGACCCCAACGAGAAGCGCGATCACATGGTCCTGCTGGAGTTCGTGACCGCCGCCGGG
ATCACTCTCGGCATGGACGAGCTGTACAAGGCGGCCGCGGGCTCCACTAAGCCCCTGCGCTCCACGATGG
ACGCCCGGCCGGCAGTGTACACGCAGGTGCAGAAGCCGCCGCGCCTGGCGCCTGGACTGCACGGAGGGCC
CAGGGAGATGGCCACCATGATCGACGTGAAGAAAGAAGAGGCAGACAATGACGGCGGTGGCCCCCCATAC
GACACACTGCACATCTACGGCTACGAGGGCGCAGAGTCCATCGCAGAGTCCCTCAGTTCCCTGAGCACCA
ATTCCTCCGACTCTGACATCGATTATGACTTCCTCAACGACTGGGGACCCAGGTTCAAGATGCTGGCTGA
GCTGTACGGCTCAGATCCCCAGGAGGAACTCATCATCTAGGAATTCGTTAGGCCATTAAGGCCTGTCGAC
AAGCGGCCGCCTCGGCCAAACATCGATAAAATAAAAGATTTTATTTAGTCTCCAGAAAAAGGGGGGAATG
AAAGACCCCACCTGTAGGTTTGGCAAGCTAGCTTAAGTAACGCCATTTTGCAAGGCATGGAAAAATACAT
AACTGAGAATAGAGAAGTTCAGATCAAGGTCAGGAACAGATGGAACAGCTGAATATGGGCCAAACAGGAT
ATCTGTGGTAAGCAGTTCCTGCCCCGGCTCAGGGCCAAGAACAGATGGAACAGCTGAATATGGGCCAAAC
AGGATATCTGTGGTAAGCAGTTCCTGCCCCGGCTCAGGGCCAAGAACAGATGGTCCCCAGATGCGGTCCA
GCCCTCAGCAGTTTCTAGAGAACCATCAGATGTTTCCAGGGTGCCCCAAGGACCTGAAATGACCCTGTGC
CTTATTTGAACTAACCAATCAGTTCGCTTCTCGCTTCTGTTCGCGCGCTTCTGCTCCCCGAGCTCAATAA
AAGAGCCCACAACCCCTCACTCGGGGCGCCAGTCCTCCGATTGACTGAGTCGCCCGGGTACCCGTGTATC
CAATAAACCCTCTTGCAGTTGCATCCGACTTGTGGTCTCGCTGTTCCTTGGGAGGGTCTCCTCTGAGTGA
TTGACTACCCGTCAGCGGGGGTCTTTCATTTGGGGGCTCGTCCGGGATCGGGAGACCCCTGCCCAGGGAC
CACCGACCCACCACCGGGAGGTAAGCTGGCTGCCTCGCGCGTTTCGGTGATGACGGTGAAAACCTCTGAC
ACATGCAGCTCCCGGAGACGGTCACAGCTTGTCTGTAAGCGGATGCCGGGAGCAGACAAGCCCGTCAGGG
CGCGTCAGCGGGTGTTGGCGGGTGTCGGGGCGCAGCCATGACCCAGTCACGTAGCGATAGCGGAGTGTAC
TGATAACTTCGTATAATGTATGCTATACGAAGTTATTAGGTCTGAAGAGGAGTTTACGTCCAGCCAAGCT
AGGGCCGCGATCCGGAACCCTTAATATAACTTCGTATAATGTATGCTATACGAAGTTATCAGTACTGGCT
TAACTATGCGGCATCAGAGCAGATTGTACTGAGAGTGCACCATATGCGGTGTGAAATACCGCACAGATGC
GTAAGGAGAAAATACCGCATCAGGCGCTCTTCCGCTTCCTCGCTCACTGACTCGCTGCGCTCGGTCGTTC
GGCTGCGGCGAGCGGTATCAGCTCACTCAAAGGCGGTAATACGGTTATCCACAGAATCAGGGGATAACGC
AGGAAAGAACATGTGAGCAAAAGGCCAGCAAAAGGCCAGGAACCGTAAAAAGGCCGCGTTGCTGGCGTTT
TTCCATAGGCTCCGCCCCCCTGACGAGCATCACAAAAATCGACGCTCAAGTCAGAGGTGGCGAAACCCGA
CAGGACTATAAAGATACCAGGCGTTTCCCCCTGGAAGCTCCCTCGTGCGCTCTCCTGTTCCGACCCTGCC
GCTTACCGGATACCTGTCCGCCTTTCTCCCTTCGGGAAGCGTGGCGCTTTCTCATAGCTCACGCTGTAGG
TATCTCAGTTCGGTGTAGGTCGTTCGCTCCAAGCTGGGCTGTGTGCACGAACCCCCCGTTCAGCCCGACC
GCTGCGCCTTATCCGGTAACTATCGTCTTGAGTCCAACCCGGTAAGACACGACTTATCGCCACTGGCAGC
AGCCACTGGTAACAGGATTAGCAGAGCGAGGTATGTAGGCGGTGCTACAGAGTTCTTGAAGTGGTGGCCT
AACTACGGCTACACTAGAAGGACAGTATTTGGTATCTGCGCTCTGCTGAAGCCAGTTACCTTCGGAAAAA
GAGTTGGTAGCTCTTGATCCGGCAAACAAACCACCGCTGGTAGCGGTGGTTTTTTTGTTTGCAAGCAGCA
GATTACGCGCAGAAAAAAAGGATCTCAAGAAGATCCTTTGATCTTTTCTACGGGGTCTGACGCTCAGTGG
AACGAAAACTCACGTTAAGGGATTTTGGTCATGAGATTATCAAAAAGGATCTTCACCTAGATCCTTTTAA
ATTAAAAATGAAGTTTTAAATCAATCTAAAGTATATATGAGTAAACTTGGTCTGACAGTTACCAATGCTT
AATCAGTGAGGCACCTATCTCAGCGATCTGTCTATTTCGTTCATCCATAGTTGCCTGACTCCCCGTCGTG
TAGATAACTACGATACGGGAGGGCTTACCATCTGGCCCCAGTGCTGCAATGATACCGCGAGACCCACGCT
CACCGGCTCCAGATTTATCAGCAATAAACCAGCCAGCCGGAAGGGCCGAGCGCAGAAGTGGTCCTGCAAC
TTTATCCGCCTCCATCCAGTCTATTAATTGTTGCCGGGAAGCTAGAGTAAGTAGTTCGCCAGTTAATAGT
TTGCGCAACGTTGTTGCCATTGCTGCAGGCATCGTGGTGTCACGCTCGTCGTTTGGTATGGCTTCATTCA
GCTCCGGTTCCCAACGATCAAGGCGAGTTACATGATCCCCCATGTTGTGCAAAAAAGCGGTTAGCTCCTT
CGGTCCTCCGATCGTTGTCAGAAGTAAGTTGGCCGCAGTGTTATCACTCATGGTTATGGCAGCACTGCAT
AATTCTCTTACTGTCATGCCATCCGTAAGATGCTTTTCTGTGACTGGTGAGTACTCAACCAAGTCATTCT
GAGAATAGTGTATGCGGCGACCGAGTTGCTCTTGCCCGGCGTCAACACGGGATAATACCGCGCCACATAG
CAGAACTTTAAAAGTGCTCATCATTGGAAAACGTTCTTCGGGGCGAAAACTCTCAAGGATCTTACCGCTG
TTGAGATCCAGTTCGATGTAACCCACTCGTGCACCCAACTGATCTTCAGCATCTTTTACTTTCACCAGCG
TTTCTGGGTGAGCAAAAACAGGAAGGCAAAATGCCGCAAAAAAGGGAATAAGGGCGACACGGAAATGTTG
AATACTCATACTCTTCCTTTTTCAATATTATTGAAGCATTTATCAGGGTTATTGTCTCATGAGCGGATAC
ATATTTGAATGTATTTAGAAAAATAAACAAATAGGGGTTCCGCGCACATTTCCCCGAAAAGTGCCACCTG
ACGTCTAAGAAACCATTATTATCATGACATTAACCTATAAAAATAGGCGTATCACGAGGCCCTTTCGTCT
TCAAGAATTGCTAGCAATTGCTAGCAATTGCTAGCAATTCATACCAGATCACCGAAAACTGTCCTCCAAA
TGTGTCCCCCTCACACTCCCAAATTCGCGGGCTTCTGCCTCTTAGACCACTCTACCCTATTCCCCACACT
CACCGGAGCCAAAGCCGCGGCCCTTCCGTTTCTTTGCT
Features (pLannotate 1.2.2; 25 found; start..end, strand, type, name):
      3..110     +  LTR            3' LTR (ΔU3) (fragment): self-inactivating 3' long terminal repeat (LTR) from Moloney murine leukemia virus
    127..184     +  LTR            LTR (fragment): long terminal repeat from Moloney murine leukemia virus
    198..261     +  LTR            LTR (fragment): long terminal repeat from Moloney murine leukemia virus
    414..589     +  LTR            5' LTR (truncated): truncated long terminal repeat from Moloney murine sarcoma virus
    711..985     +  misc_feature   MESV Ψ (fragment): packaging signal of murine embryonic stem cell virus
   1052..1468    +  CDS            gag (truncated): truncated Moloney murine leukemia virus (MMLV) gag gene lacking the start codon
   1475..1492    +  misc_feature   MCS (fragment): pBluescript multiple cloning site
   1566..2165    +  CDS            PuroR: puromycin N-acetyltransferase; pac from Streptomyces; confers resistance to puromycin
   2215..2280    +  CDS            dmpM (fragment): DMPM_STRAD - Protein inferred from homology: Swiss-Prot protein existence level 3. From Streptomyces alboniger.
   2340..2643    +  enhancer       CMV enhancer: human cytomegalovirus immediate early enhancer
   2644..2847    +  promoter       CMV promoter: human cytomegalovirus (CMV) immediate early promoter
   2870..2906    +  misc_feature   MCS (fragment): multiple cloning site
   2916..4919    +  CDS            Cdh5 (fragment): CADH5_MOUSE - Experimental evidence at protein level: Swiss-Prot protein existence level 1. Cadherins are calcium-dependent cell adhesion proteins (By similarity). They preferentially interact with themselves in a homophilic manner in connecting cells; cadherins may thus contribute to the sorting of heterogeneous cell types (By similarity). This cadherin may play an important role in endothelial cell biology through control of the cohesion and organization of the intercellular junctions (PubMed:9220534, PubMed:20332120). It associates with alpha-catenin forming a link to the cytoskeleton (By s
   4926..5633    +  CDS            mTFP1: mTFP1 is a basic (constitutively fluorescent) cyan fluorescent protein published in 2006, derived from Clavularia sp.. It has low acid sensitivity.
   5754..6470    +  CDS            mVenus: mVenus is a basic (constitutively fluorescent) yellow fluorescent protein published in 2006, derived from Aequorea victoria. It is reported to be a rapidly-maturing monomer with moderate acid sensitivity.
   6519..6824    +  CDS            CDH5 (fragment): CADH5_CHICK - Experimental evidence at protein level: Swiss-Prot protein existence level 1. Cadherins are calcium-dependent cell adhesion proteins. They preferentially interact with themselves in a homophilic manner in connecting cells; cadherins may thus contribute to the sorting of heterogeneous cell types. This cadherin may play a important role in endothelial cell biology through control of the cohesion and organization of the intercellular junctions. From Gallus gallus (Chicken).
   6927..7520    +  LTR            LTR: long terminal repeat from Moloney murine leukemia virus
   7589..7629    +  CDS            rop (fragment): Rop protein, which maintains plasmids at low copy number; rop
   7731..7769    +  misc_feature   bom (fragment): basis of mobility region from pBR322
   7773..7806    -  protein_bind   loxP: Cre-mediated recombination occurs in the 8-bp core sequence (GCATACAT). Cre recombinase
   7866..7899    -  protein_bind   loxP: Cre-mediated recombination occurs in the 8-bp core sequence (GCATACAT). Cre recombinase
   7903..8004    +  misc_feature   bom (fragment): basis of mobility region from pBR322
   8190..8778    -  rep_origin     ori: high-copy-number ColE1/pMB1/pBR322/pUC origin of replication
   8949..9809    -  CDS            AmpR: β-lactamase; bla; confers resistance to ampicillin, carbenicillin, and related antibiotics
   9810..9914    -  promoter       AmpR promoter: bla
