[The description below was written by a language model from this plasmid's Addgene catalogue record and pLannotate feature annotations shown in this document.]
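Description:
pLPCX-VEcadTS is a retroviral mammalian expression plasmid of 10,188 bp built on the pLPCX backbone, carrying a FRET-based tension sensor version of mouse VE-cadherin (Cdh5). It is propagated in E. coli through a ColE1/pMB1-type origin with ampicillin selection from the bla gene; the catalogue lists it as low copy. The backbone region between the 3' LTR and the origin also carries annotated rop and bom fragments and two loxP sites, whose purpose the record does not explain.

The retroviral unit comprises a 5' LTR of Moloney murine leukemia/sarcoma virus origin, a Ψ packaging signal extended into a truncated gag lacking its start codon, and a full MoMLV 3' LTR. This allows the transcript to be packaged into particles when viral proteins are supplied in trans by a packaging cell line. Just downstream of the packaging region sits the puromycin N-acetyltransferase gene, which has no annotated promoter of its own and is presumably expressed from the LTR-driven transcript, allowing selection of stably transduced cells.

An internal CMV enhancer/promoter then drives the insert, cloned between HindIII and EcoRI. The annotation shows a long Cdh5 segment, followed by mTFP1 (cyan donor), a short unannotated gap consistent with a linker, mVenus (yellow acceptor), and a final cadherin segment. That last segment was matched by the annotation tool to the chicken homologue, but is most likely the remaining C-terminal part of the mouse protein. The fluorescent protein pair is thus embedded within VE-cadherin rather than fused to an end, so mechanical force across the protein should separate the fluorophores and lower FRET. The associated publication used the sensor to study how fluid shear stress changes tension across endothelial junction proteins.
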