Addgene plasmid #45848: pLPCX-VEcadTS
Depositing lab: Martin Schwartz. Depositing organization: University of Virginia. Publication: Fluid Shear Stress on Endothelial Cells Modulates Mechanical Tension across VE-Cadherin and PECAM-1. Conway DE, Breckenridge MT, Hinde E, Gratton E, Chen CS, Schwartz MA. Curr Biol. 2013 May 14. pii: S0960-9822(13)00490-9. doi: 10.1016/j.cub.2013.04.049. PubMed 23684974.
Backbone
  Vector backbone: pLPCX
  Backbone manufacturer: Clonetech
  Backbone size w/o insert (bp): 6265
  Total vector size (bp): 10188
  Vector type: Mammalian Expression, Retroviral
  Selectable markers: Puromycin
Growth in bacteria
  Bacterial resistance: Ampicillin, 100 μg/mL
  Growth temperature: 37°C
  Growth strain: DH5alpha
  Copy number: Low Copy
Gene/Insert
  Gene/Insert name: VE-cadherin Tension Sensor (alt name: cdh5)
  Species: M. musculus (mouse)
  Entrez Gene: Cdh5 (a.k.a. 7B4, Cd144, VE-Cad, VECD, VEcad, Vec)
  Promoter: CMV
  Cloning method: Restriction Enzyme; 5′ cloning site HindIII (not destroyed); 3′ cloning site EcoRI (not destroyed)
  Sequencing primers: 5′ AGCTCGTTTAGTGAACCGTCAGATC; 3′ ACCTACAGGTGGGGTCTTTCATTCCC
Terms and licenses: Academic/Nonprofit Terms; Industry Terms: Not Available to Industry
How to cite: pLPCX-VEcadTS was a gift from Martin Schwartz (Addgene plasmid # 45848 ; http://n2t.net/addgene:45848 ; RRID:Addgene_45848)
