>Addgene plasmid #45848 | pLPCX-VEcadTS | addgene partial sequence | sequence record 65854 | CMV-F 5'-CGCAAATGGGCGGTAGGCGTG-3'
CTATATAAGCAGAGCTGGTTTAGTGAACCGTCAGATCCGCTAGCGCTACCGGACTCAGATCTCGAGCTCA
AGCTTGATATCACCATGCAGAGGCTCACAGAGCTGGCCACTGCTTTGGGAGCCTTCCTGGGCCTCCTGGC
AGTGGCAGCAATGGCAGGCCCTAACTTTCCCCAGATAGACACCCCCAACATGCTACCTGCCCACCATCGC
CAAAAGAGAGACTGGATTTGGAATCAAATGCACATCGATGAAGAGAAAAATGAATCGCTGCCCCACTATG
TGGGAAAGATCAAGTCCAACGTGAACCGCCAGAATGCTAAGTATGTGCTCCAAGGAGAGTTTGCTGGCAA
GATCTTCGGGGTCGATGCTAACACAGGGAATGTGCTTGCCTATGAGAGGCTAGACCGGGAGAAAGTCTCT
GAGTACTTCCTTACTGCCCTCATTGTGGACAAGAACACCAACAAAAACCTGGAACAACCTTCCAGCTTCA
CTGTCAAGGTGCATGATATAAATGACAATTGGCCTGTGTTTTCGCACCAGGTATTCAACGCATCTGTGCC
AGAGATGTCAGCTATAGGGACCTCTGTCATCCGTGTGACAGCAGTGGATGCAGATGACCCCACTGTGGCC
GGCCACGCCACTGTCTTGTACCAAATCGTGAAAGGAAATGAGTATTTCAGCATTGATAATTCTGGACTCA
TTTTCACAAAGATCAAAAACTTGGACCGAGAGAAACAGGCTGAATACAAGATCGTGGTGGAAACACAAGA
TGCCCTGGGTCTGCGGGGAGAGTCAGGCACAGCCACTGTGATGATCAGACTGGAGGACATCAATGACAAC
TTCCCCGTCTTTACTCAATCCACATACACATTTTCGGTGCCTGAAGACATCCGAGTGGGCAAGCCCTTGG
GCTTTCTGACTGTTGTGGACCCAGATGAGCCTCAGAACCGGATGACCAAGTACAGCATCATGCAGG
