>Addgene plasmid #45848 | pLPCX-VEcadTS | addgene partial sequence | sequence record 65855 | EGFP_N
GGTGAACAGCTCCTCGCCCTTGCTCACCATAGCACCACCTGGACCTGCACCACCTGGACCTGCACCACCT
GGACCTGCACCACCGGGCCCTGCACCACCTGGCCCTGCACCACCTGGCCCTGCACCACCTGGCCCTGCAC
CACCTGGCCCCTTGTACAGCTCGTCCATGCCGTCGGTGGAGTTGCGGGCCACGGCGCTCTCGTAAACGGT
CACCTTGTTGTAGTCCTTGTCGTGGTTCAGGATCTCGATGCGGTGGTCCACAAAGTGATAGTCGGGCAGC
TTCACCGCCTTCTTGGCCCTGTAGATGGTCTTGAAGTCAACGCGGTGGTGGCCGCCGCCCTCCAGCAGCA
GCTTGTGCTTGACGTCGCCCTTCAGCACGCCGTCGCGCACGTACATCCTCTCGGTGGAGGCGTCCCAGCC
GGTGGTCTTCTTCTGCATCACGGGGCCGTTGGGGGGGAAGTTCTCGCCCTTGAGGTGTATCTCGTAGATG
AAGGAGTCCTCCTCCATGGAGATGTCGGACTTCACCTTCACGATGCCCTTGTCCTCGAAGGTCATGGTGC
GCTCCCAAGAGTAGCCCTCGGGGAAGGACTGCTTGAAGTAGTTGGGGATGTCGTCGGGGTACTTGGTGAA
GGCCCTGTTGCCGTAGGCGAACGCGGTGGTCAGAATGTCGTAGGAGAAGGGCAGGGGGGCTCCCTCCTTC
ACCTCCAGGTTGATGGTGTTGGTGCCGTCGTAGGGCTTGCCCTCGCCCTCGCCCTCGATCACGAAGGCGT
GGCCATTCACGTTGCCCTCCATCTTCAGCTTGATCTTCATGTCGGGCTTGATTACGCCCATTGTGGTCTC
CTCGCCCTTGCTCACCATCTCGACACCGCGCACAGAATTAAGCACTGACACATCATAGCTGGTGGTGTCC
ATCTCACCACCGCCCTCCTCATCGTAAGTGACCAACTGCTCGTGAATCTCCAGCGCACTCTTGCTATGA
