>Addgene plasmid #45848 | pLPCX-VEcadTS | addgene partial sequence | sequence record 67175 | pLPC-3 5'-CTTGCCAAACCTACAGGT-3'
CCCTTTTTCTGGAGACTAAATAAAATCTTTTATTTTATCGATGTTTGGCCGAGGCGGCCGCTTGTCGACA
GGCCTTAATGGCCTAACGAATTCCTAGATGATGAGTTCCTCCTGGGGATCTGAGCCGTACAGCTCAGCCA
GCATCTTGAACCTGGGTCCCCAGTCGTTGAGGAAGTCATAATCGATGTCAGAGTCGGAGGAATTGGTGCT
CAGGGAACTGAGGGACTCTGCGATGGACTCTGCGCCCTCGTAGCCGTAGATGTGCAGTGTGTCGTATGGG
GGGCCACCGCCGTCATTGTCTGCCTCTTCTTTCTTCACGTCGATCATGGTGGCCATCTCCCTGGGCCCTC
CGTGCAGTCCAGGCGCCAGGCGCGGCGGCTTCTGCACCTGCGTGTACACTGCCGGCCGGGCGTCCATCGT
GGAGCGCAGGGGCTTAGTGGAGCCCGCGGCCGCCTTGTACAGCTCGTCCATGCCGAGAGTGATCCCGGCG
GCGGTCACGAACTCCAGCAGGACCATGTGATCGCGCTTCTCGTTGGGGTCTTTGCTCAGTTTGGACTGGT
AGCTCAGGTAGTGGTTGTCGGGCAGCAGCACGGGGCCGTCGCCGATGGGGGTGTTCTGCTGGTAGTGGTC
GGCGAGCTGCACGCCGCCGTCCTCGATGTTGTGGCGGATCTTGAAGTTGGCCTTGATGCCGTTCTTCTGC
TTGTCGGCGGTGATATAGACGTTGTGGCTGTTGTAGTTGTACTCCAGCTTGTGCCCCAGGATGTTGCCGT
CCTCCTTGAAGTCGATGCCCTTCAGCTCGATGCGGTTCACCAGGGTGTCGCCCTCGAACTTCACCTCGGC
GCGGGTCTTGTA
